LOCUS       Exported 9440 bp ds-DNA circular SYN 12-MAY-2021
DEFINITION  Encodes the drug-activated transcription factor rTetR-NS3-VP64-p65
            along with IRES mCherry as a fluorescent marker..
ACCESSION   .
VERSION     .
KEYWORDS    rTetR-NS3-VP64-p65_IRES_mCherry
SOURCE      synthetic DNA construct
  ORGANISM  synthetic DNA construct
REFERENCE   1 (bases 1 to 9440)
  AUTHORS   Tague EP, Dotson HL, Tunney SN, Sloas DC, Ngo JT
  TITLE     Chemogenetic control of gene expression and cell signaling with
            antiviral drugs.
  JOURNAL   Nat Methods. 2018 Jul;15(7):519-522. doi: 10.1038/s41592-018-0042-y.
            Epub 2018 Jul 2.
  PUBMED    29967495
REFERENCE   2 (bases 1 to 9440)
  AUTHORS   .
  TITLE     Direct Submission
  JOURNAL   Exported May 12, 2021 from SnapGene Server 1.1.58
            http://www.snapgene.com
FEATURES             Location/Qualifiers
     source          1..9440
                     /organism="synthetic DNA construct"
                     /mol_type="other DNA"
     CDS             complement(476..1336)
                     /codon_start=1
                     /gene="bla"
                     /product="beta-lactamase"
                     /label=AmpR
                     /note="confers resistance to ampicillin, carbenicillin, and
                     related antibiotics"
                     /translation="MSIQHFRVALIPFFAAFCLPVFAHPETLVKVKDAEDQLGARVGYI
                     ELDLNSGKILESFRPEERFPMMSTFKVLLCGAVLSRIDAGQEQLGRRIHYSQNDLVEYS
                     PVTEKHLTDGMTVRELCSAAITMSDNTAANLLLTTIGGPKELTAFLHNMGDHVTRLDRW
                     EPELNEAIPNDERDTTMPVAMATTLRKLLTGELLTLASRQQLIDWMEADKVAGPLLRSA
                     LPAGWFIADKSGAGERGSRGIIAALGPDGKPSRIVVIYTTGSQATMDERNRQIAEIGAS
                     LIKHW"
     primer_bind     1099..1118
                     /label=Amp-R
                     /note="Ampicillin resistance gene, reverse primer"
     promoter        complement(1337..1441)
                     /gene="bla"
                     /label=AmpR promoter
     primer_bind     complement(1516..1535)
                     /label=pRS-marker
                     /note="pRS vectors, use to sequence yeast selectable
                     marker"
     enhancer        1707..2086
                     /label=CMV enhancer
                     /note="human cytomegalovirus immediate early enhancer"
     promoter        2087..2290
                     /label=CMV promoter
                     /note="human cytomegalovirus (CMV) immediate early
                     promoter"
     primer_bind     2241..2261
                     /label=CMV-F
                     /note="Human CMV immediate early promoter, forward primer"
     primer_bind     2335..2354
                     /label=T7
                     /note="T7 promoter, forward primer"
     promoter        2335..2353
                     /label=T7 promoter
                     /note="promoter for bacteriophage T7 RNA polymerase"
     CDS             3859..3885
                     /codon_start=1
                     /product="HA (human influenza hemagglutinin) epitope tag"
                     /label=HA
                     /translation="YPYDVPDYA"
     CDS             3904..3924
                     /codon_start=1
                     /product="nuclear localization signal of SV40 (simian virus
                     40) large T antigen"
                     /label=SV40 NLS
                     /translation="PKKKRKV"
     protein_bind    3961..3985
                     /gene="mutant version of attB"
                     /label=attB1
                     /bound_moiety="BP Clonase(TM)"
                     /note="recombination site for the Gateway(R) BP reaction"
     CDS             4015..4164
                     /codon_start=1
                     /product="tetrameric repeat of the minimal activation
                     domain of herpes simplex virus VP16 (Beerli et al., 1998)"
                     /label=VP64
                     /translation="DALDDFDLDMLGSDALDDFDLDMLGSDALDDFDLDMLGSDALDDF
                     DLDML"
     CDS             4189..4209
                     /codon_start=1
                     /product="nuclear localization signal of SV40 (simian virus
                     40) large T antigen"
                     /label=SV40 NLS
                     /translation="PKKKRKV"
     CDS             4639..4995
                     /codon_start=1
                     /product="transcriptional activation domain of human RelA,
                     also known as p65 (O'Shea and Perkins, 2008)"
                     /label=RelA (p65) AD
                     /translation="PTQAGEGTLSEALLQLQFDDEDLGALLGNSTDPAVFTDLASVDNS
                     EFQQLLNQGIPVAPHTTEPMLMEYPEAITRLVTGAQRPPDPAPAPLGAPGLPNGLLSGD
                     EDFSSIADMDFSALL"
     CDS             5592..6302
                     /codon_start=1
                     /product="monomeric derivative of DsRed fluorescent protein
                     (Shaner et al., 2004)"
                     /label=mCherry
                     /note="mammalian codon-optimized"
                     /translation="MVSKGEEDNMAIIKEFMRFKVHMEGSVNGHEFEIEGEGEGRPYEG
                     TQTAKLKVTKGGPLPFAWDILSPQFMYGSKAYVKHPADIPDYLKLSFPEGFKWERVMNF
                     EDGGVVTVTQDSSLQDGEFIYKVKLRGTNFPSDGPVMQKKTMGWEASSERMYPEDGALK
                     GEIKQRLKLKDGGHYDAEVKTTYKAKKPVQLPGAYNVNIKLDITSHNEDYTIVEQYERA
                     EGRHSTGGMDELYK"
     primer_bind     complement(5737..5755)
                     /label=mCherry-R
                     /note="mCherry, reverse primer"
     primer_bind     6005..6024
                     /label=mCherry-F
                     /note="mCherry, forward primer"
     primer_bind     complement(6334..6351)
                     /label=BGH-rev
                     /note="Bovine growth hormone terminator, reverse primer.
                     Also called BGH reverse"
     polyA_signal    6340..6564
                     /label=bGH poly(A) signal
                     /note="bovine growth hormone polyadenylation signal"
     rep_origin      6610..7038
                     /direction=RIGHT
                     /label=f1 ori
                     /note="f1 bacteriophage origin of replication; arrow
                     indicates direction of (+) strand synthesis"
     primer_bind     complement(6697..6716)
                     /label=F1ori-R
                     /note="F1 origin, reverse primer"
     primer_bind     6907..6928
                     /label=F1ori-F
                     /note="F1 origin, forward primer"
     primer_bind     complement(7047..7067)
                     /label=pBABE 3'
                     /note="SV40 enhancer, reverse primer for pBABE vectors"
     promoter        7052..7381
                     /label=SV40 promoter
                     /note="SV40 enhancer and early promoter"
     rep_origin      7232..7367
                     /label=SV40 ori
                     /note="SV40 origin of replication"
     primer_bind     7294..7313
                     /label=SV40pro-F
                     /note="SV40 promoter/origin, forward primer"
     CDS             7430..8455
                     /codon_start=1
                     /gene="aph(4)-Ia"
                     /product="aminoglycoside phosphotransferase from E. coli"
                     /label=HygR
                     /note="confers resistance to hygromycin"
                     /translation="MKKPELTATSVEKFLIEKFDSVSDLMQLSEGEESRAFSFDVGGRG
                     YVLRVNSCADGFYKDRYVYRHFASAALPIPEVLDIGEFSESLTYCISRRAQGVTLQDLP
                     ETELPAVLQPVAEAMDAIAAADLSQTSGFGPFGPQGIGQYTTWRDFICAIADPHVYHWQ
                     TVMDDTVSASVAQALDELMLWAEDCPEVRHLVHADFGSNNVLTDNGRITAVIDWSEAMF
                     GDSQYEVANIFFWRPWLACMEQQTRYFERRHPELAGSPRLRAYMLRIGLDQLYQSLVDG
                     NFDDAAWAQGRCDAIVRSGAGTVGRTQIARRSAAVWTDGCVEVLADSGNRRPSTRPRAK
                     E"
     polyA_signal    8585..8706
                     /label=SV40 poly(A) signal
                     /note="SV40 polyadenylation signal"
     primer_bind     complement(8622..8641)
                     /label=SV40pA-R
                     /note="SV40 polyA, reverse primer"
     primer_bind     8676..8695
                     /label=EBV-rev
                     /note="SV40 polyA terminator, reverse primer"
     primer_bind     complement(8755..8771)
                     /label=M13 rev
                     /note="common sequencing primer, one of multiple similar
                     variants"
     primer_bind     complement(8755..8771)
                     /label=M13 Reverse
                     /note="In lacZ gene. Also called M13-rev"
     primer_bind     complement(8768..8790)
                     /label=M13/pUC Reverse
                     /note="In lacZ gene"
     protein_bind    8779..8795
                     /label=lac operator
                     /bound_moiety="lac repressor encoded by lacI"
                     /note="The lac repressor binds to the lac operator to
                     inhibit transcription in E. coli. This inhibition can be
                     relieved by adding lactose or
                     isopropyl-beta-D-thiogalactopyranoside (IPTG)."
     promoter        complement(8803..8833)
                     /label=lac promoter
                     /note="promoter for the E. coli lac operon"
     protein_bind    8848..8869
                     /label=CAP binding site
                     /bound_moiety="E. coli catabolite activator protein"
                     /note="CAP binding activates transcription in the presence
                     of cAMP."
     primer_bind     complement(8986..9003)
                     /label=L4440
                     /note="L4440 vector, forward primer"
     rep_origin      complement(9157..305)
                     /direction=LEFT
                     /label=ori
                     /note="high-copy-number ColE1/pMB1/pBR322/pUC origin of
                     replication"
     primer_bind     complement(9237..9256)
                     /label=pBR322ori-F
                     /note="pBR322 origin, forward primer"
ORIGIN
        1 gcgccttatc cggtaactat cgtcttgagt ccaacccggt aagacacgac ttatcgccac
       61 tggcagcagc cactggtaac aggattagca gagcgaggta tgtaggcggt gctacagagt
      121 tcttgaagtg gtggcctaac tacggctaca ctagaagaac agtatttggt atctgcgctc
      181 tgctgaagcc agttaccttc ggaaaaagag ttggtagctc ttgatccggc aaacaaacca
      241 ccgctggtag cggtggtttt tttgtttgca agcagcagat tacgcgcaga aaaaaaggat
      301 ctcaagaaga tcctttgatc ttttctacgg ggtctgacgc tcagtggaac gaaaactcac
      361 gttaagggat tttggtcatg agattatcaa aaaggatctt cacctagatc cttttaaatt
      421 aaaaatgaag ttttaaatca atctaaagta tatatgagta aacttggtct gacagttacc
      481 aatgcttaat cagtgaggca cctatctcag cgatctgtct atttcgttca tccatagttg
      541 cctgactccc cgtcgtgtag ataactacga tacgggaggg cttaccatct ggccccagtg
      601 ctgcaatgat accgcgagac ccacgctcac cggctccaga tttatcagca ataaaccagc
      661 cagccggaag ggccgagcgc agaagtggtc ctgcaacttt atccgcctcc atccagtcta
      721 ttaattgttg ccgggaagct agagtaagta gttcgccagt taatagtttg cgcaacgttg
      781 ttgccattgc tacaggcatc gtggtgtcac gctcgtcgtt tggtatggct tcattcagct
      841 ccggttccca acgatcaagg cgagttacat gatcccccat gttgtgcaaa aaagcggtta
      901 gctccttcgg tcctccgatc gttgtcagaa gtaagttggc cgcagtgtta tcactcatgg
      961 ttatggcagc actgcataat tctcttactg tcatgccatc cgtaagatgc ttttctgtga
     1021 ctggtgagta ctcaaccaag tcattctgag aatagtgtat gcggcgaccg agttgctctt
     1081 gcccggcgtc aatacgggat aataccgcgc cacatagcag aactttaaaa gtgctcatca
     1141 ttggaaaacg ttcttcgggg cgaaaactct caaggatctt accgctgttg agatccagtt
     1201 cgatgtaacc cactcgtgca cccaactgat cttcagcatc ttttactttc accagcgttt
     1261 ctgggtgagc aaaaacagga aggcaaaatg ccgcaaaaaa gggaataagg gcgacacgga
     1321 aatgttgaat actcatactc ttcctttttc aatattattg aagcatttat cagggttatt
     1381 gtctcatgag cggatacata tttgaatgta tttagaaaaa taaacaaata ggggttccgc
     1441 gcacatttcc ccgaaaagtg ccacctgacg tcgacggatc gggagatctc ccgatcccct
     1501 atggtgcact ctcagtacaa tctgctctga tgccgcatag ttaagccagt atctgctccc
     1561 tgcttgtgtg ttggaggtcg ctgagtagtg cgcgagcaaa atttaagcta caacaaggca
     1621 aggcttgacc gacaattgca tgaagaatct gcttagggtt aggcgttttg cgctgcttcg
     1681 cgatgtacgg gccagatata cgcgttgaca ttgattattg actagttatt aatagtaatc
     1741 aattacgggg tcattagttc atagcccata tatggagttc cgcgttacat aacttacggt
     1801 aaatggcccg cctggctgac cgcccaacga cccccgccca ttgacgtcaa taatgacgta
     1861 tgttcccata gtaacgccaa tagggacttt ccattgacgt caatgggtgg agtatttacg
     1921 gtaaactgcc cacttggcag tacatcaagt gtatcatatg ccaagtacgc cccctattga
     1981 cgtcaatgac ggtaaatggc ccgcctggca ttatgcccag tacatgacct tatgggactt
     2041 tcctacttgg cagtacatct acgtattagt catcgctatt accatggtga tgcggttttg
     2101 gcagtacatc aatgggcgtg gatagcggtt tgactcacgg ggatttccaa gtctccaccc
     2161 cattgacgtc aatgggagtt tgttttggca ccaaaatcaa cgggactttc caaaatgtcg
     2221 taacaactcc gccccattga cgcaaatggg cggtaggcgt gtacggtggg aggtctatat
     2281 aagcagagct ctctggctaa ctagagaacc cactgcttac tggcttatcg aaattaatac
     2341 gactcactat agggagaccc aagctggcta gcgtttaaac ttaagcttgc caccatgtct
     2401 agactggaca agagcaaagt cataaacgga gctctggaat tactcaatgg tgtcggtatc
     2461 gaaggcctga cgacaaggaa actcgctcaa aagctgggag ttgagcagcc taccctgtac
     2521 tggcacgtga agaacaagcg ggccctgctc gatgccctgc caatcgagat gctggacagg
     2581 catcataccc acttctgccc cctggaaggc gagtcatggc aagactttct gcggaacaac
     2641 gccaagtcat accgctgtgc tctcctctca catcgcgacg gggctaaagt gcatctcggc
     2701 acccgcccaa cagagaaaca gtacgaaacc ctggaaaatc agctcgcgtt cctgtgtcag
     2761 caaggcttct ccctggagaa cgcactgtac gctctgtccg ccgtgggcca ctttacactg
     2821 ggctgcgtat tggaggaaca ggagcatcaa gtagcaaaag aggaaagaga gacacctacc
     2881 accgattcta tgcccccact tctgagacaa gcaattgagc tgttcgaccg gcagggagcc
     2941 gaacctgcct tccttttcgg cctggaacta atcatatgtg gcctggagaa acagctaaag
     3001 tgcgaaagcg gggcgtctgc aggcatggcc agcatgactg gtggacagca aatggggtcg
     3061 acggaggacg tggtgtgctg ccactcaatc tacggcaaga agaagggtga tatcgacacc
     3121 taccgataca taggctcttc cgggacaggc tgcgtggtca tagtgggcag gatcgtcttg
     3181 tccggatccg gcactagtgc gcccatcacg gcgtacgccc agcagacgag aggcctccta
     3241 gggtgtataa tcaccagcct gactggccgg gacaaaaacc aagtggaggg tgaggtccag
     3301 atcgtgtcaa ctgctaccca aaccttcctg gcaacgtgca tcaatggggt atgctgggca
     3361 gtctaccacg gggccggaac gaggaccatc gcatcaccca agggtcctgt catccagatg
     3421 tataccaatg tggaccaaga ccttgtgggc tggcccgctc ctcaaggttc ccgctcattg
     3481 acaccctgta cctgcggctc ctcggacctt tacctggtca cgaggcacgc cgatgtcatt
     3541 cccgtgcgcc ggcgaggtga tagcaggggt agcctgcttt cgccccggcc catttcctac
     3601 ttgaaaggct cctcgggggg tccgctgttg tgccccgcgg gacacgccgt gggcctattc
     3661 agggccgcgg tgtgcacccg tggagtggct aaagcggtgg actttatccc tgtggagaac
     3721 ctagagacaa ccatgagatc cccggtgttc acggacaact cctctccacc agcagtcacc
     3781 ctgacgcacc caatcaccaa aatcgatagg gaggttctct accaggagtt cgatgagatg
     3841 gaagagtgct ctcagcacta tccctacgat gtgcccgatt acgctggcgc gtcgtctgca
     3901 tgccccaaga agaagaggaa ggtgtcgcca gggatccgtc gacttgacgc gttgatatca
     3961 acaagtttgt acaaaaaagc aggctacaaa gaggccagcg gttccggacg ggctgacgca
     4021 ttggacgatt ttgatctgga tatgctggga agtgacgccc tcgatgattt tgaccttgac
     4081 atgcttggtt cggatgccct tgatgacttt gacctcgaca tgctcggcag tgacgccctt
     4141 gatgatttcg acctggacat gctgattaac tctagaagtt ccggatctcc gaaaaagaaa
     4201 cgcaaagttg gtagccagta cctgcccgac accgacgacc ggcaccggat cgaggaaaag
     4261 cggaagcgga cctacgagac attcaagagc atcatgaaga agtccccctt cagcggcccc
     4321 accgacccta gacctccacc tagaagaatc gccgtgccca gcagatccag cgccagcgtg
     4381 ccaaaacctg ccccccagcc ttaccccttc accagcagcc tgagcaccat caactacgac
     4441 gagttcccta ccatggtgtt ccccagcggc cagatctctc aggcctctgc tctggctcca
     4501 gcccctcctc aggtgctgcc tcaggctcct gctcctgcac cagctccagc catggtgtct
     4561 gcactggctc aggcaccagc acccgtgcct gtgctggctc ctggacctcc acaggctgtg
     4621 gctccaccag cccctaaacc tacacaggcc ggcgagggca cactgtctga agctctgctg
     4681 cagctgcagt tcgacgacga ggatctggga gccctgctgg gaaacagcac cgatcctgcc
     4741 gtgttcaccg acctggccag cgtggacaac agcgagttcc agcagctgct gaaccagggc
     4801 atccctgtgg cccctcacac caccgagccc atgctgatgg aataccccga ggccatcacc
     4861 cggctcgtga caggcgctca gaggcctcct gatccagctc ctgcccctct gggagcacca
     4921 ggcctgccta atggactgct gtctggcgac gaggacttca gctctatcgc cgatatggat
     4981 ttctcagcct tgctgtgatc tagagggccc ggtattgcgg tacccttgta cgcctgtttt
     5041 atactccctt cccgtaactt agacgcacaa aaccaagttc aatagaaggg ggtacaaacc
     5101 agtaccacca cgaacaagca cttctgtttc cccggtgatg tcgtatagac tgcttgcgtg
     5161 gttgaaagcg acggatccgt tatccgctta tgtacttcga gaagcccagt accacctcgg
     5221 aatcttcgat gcgttgcgct cagcactcaa ccccagagtg tagcttaggc tgatgagtct
     5281 ggacatccct caccggtgac ggtggtccag gctgcgttgg cggcctacct atggctaacg
     5341 ccatgggacg ctagttgtga acaaggtgtg aagagcctat tgagctacat aagaatcctc
     5401 cggcccctga atgcggctaa tcccaacctc ggagcaggtg gtcacaaacc agtgattggc
     5461 ctgtcgtaac gcgcaagtcc gtggcggaac cgactacttt gggtgtccgt gtttcctttt
     5521 attttattgt ggctgcttat ggtgacaatc acagattgtt atcataaagc gaattggata
     5581 ggatccgtac gatggtgagc aagggcgagg aggataacat ggccatcatc aaggagttca
     5641 tgcgcttcaa ggtgcacatg gagggctccg tgaacggcca cgagttcgag atcgagggcg
     5701 agggcgaggg ccgcccctac gagggcaccc agaccgccaa gctgaaggtg accaagggtg
     5761 gccccctgcc cttcgcctgg gacatcctgt cccctcagtt catgtacggc tccaaggcct
     5821 acgtgaagca ccccgccgac atccccgact acttgaagct gtccttcccc gagggcttca
     5881 agtgggagcg cgtgatgaac ttcgaggacg gcggcgtggt gaccgtgacc caggactcct
     5941 ccctgcagga cggcgagttc atctacaagg tgaagctgcg cggcaccaac ttcccctccg
     6001 acggccccgt aatgcagaag aagaccatgg gctgggaggc ctcctccgag cggatgtacc
     6061 ccgaggacgg cgccctgaag ggcgagatca agcagaggct gaagctgaag gacggcggcc
     6121 actacgacgc tgaggtcaag accacctaca aggccaagaa gcccgtgcag ctgcccggcg
     6181 cctacaacgt caacatcaag ttggacatca cctcccacaa cgaggactac accatcgtgg
     6241 aacagtacga acgcgccgag ggccgccact ccaccggcgg catggacgag ctgtacaagt
     6301 aatctagagg gcccgtttaa acccgctgat cagcctcgac tgtgccttct agttgccagc
     6361 catctgttgt ttgcccctcc cccgtgcctt ccttgaccct ggaaggtgcc actcccactg
     6421 tcctttccta ataaaatgag gaaattgcat cgcattgtct gagtaggtgt cattctattc
     6481 tggggggtgg ggtggggcag gacagcaagg gggaggattg ggaagacaat agcaggcatg
     6541 ctggggatgc ggtgggctct atggcttctg aggcggaaag aaccagctgg ggctctaggg
     6601 ggtatccccn nnnnnnnnnn nnnnnnnnnn nnnnnnnnnn nnnnnnnnnn nnnnnnnnnn
     6661 nnnnnnnnnn nnnnnnnnnn nnnnnnnnnn nnnnnnnnnn nnnnnnnnnn nnnnnnnnnn
     6721 nnnnnnnnnn nnncnnnnnn nnnnnnnnnn nnnnnnnnnn nnnnnnnnnn nnnnnnnnnn
     6781 nnnnnnnnnn nnnnnnnnnn nnnnnnnnnn nnnnnnnnnn nnnnnannnn nnnnnnnnnn
     6841 nnnnnnnnnn nnnnnnnnnn nnnnnnnnnn nnnnnccttt gacgttggag tccacgttct
     6901 ttaatagtgg actcttgttc caaactggaa caacactcaa ccctatctcg gtctattctt
     6961 ttgatttata agggattttg ccgatttcgg cctattggtt aaaaaatgag ctgatttaac
     7021 aaaaatttaa cgcgaattaa ttctgtggaa tgtgtgtcag ttagggtgtg gaaagtcccc
     7081 aggctcccca gcaggcagaa gtatgcaaag catgcatctc aattagtcag caaccaggtg
     7141 tggaaagtcc ccaggctccc cagcaggcag aagtatgcaa agcatgcatc tcaattagtc
     7201 agcaaccata gtcccgcccc taactccgcc catcccgccc ctaactccgc ccagttccgc
     7261 ccattctccg ccccatggct gactaatttt ttttatttat gcagaggccg aggccgcctc
     7321 tgcctctgag ctattccaga agtagtgagg aggctttttt ggaggcctag gcttttgcaa
     7381 aaagctcccg ggagcttgta tatccatttt cggatctgat cagcacgtga tgaaaaagcc
     7441 tgaactcacc gcgacgtctg tcgagaagtt tctgatcgaa aagttcgaca gcgtctccga
     7501 cctgatgcag ctctcggagg gcgaagaatc tcgtgctttc agcttcgatg taggagggcg
     7561 tggatatgtc ctgcgggtaa atagctgcgc cgatggtttc tacaaagatc gttatgttta
     7621 tcggcacttt gcatcggccg cgctcccgat tccggaagtg cttgacattg gggaattcag
     7681 cgagagcctg acctattgca tctcccgccg tgcacagggt gtcacgttgc aagacctgcc
     7741 tgaaaccgaa ctgcccgctg ttctgcagcc ggtcgcggag gccatggatg cgatcgctgc
     7801 ggccgatctt agccagacga gcgggttcgg cccattcgga ccgcaaggaa tcggtcaata
     7861 cactacatgg cgtgatttca tatgcgcgat tgctgatccc catgtgtatc actggcaaac
     7921 tgtgatggac gacaccgtca gtgcgtccgt cgcgcaggct ctcgatgagc tgatgctttg
     7981 ggccgaggac tgccccgaag tccggcacct cgtgcacgcg gatttcggct ccaacaatgt
     8041 cctgacggac aatggccgca taacagcggt cattgactgg agcgaggcga tgttcgggga
     8101 ttcccaatac gaggtcgcca acatcttctt ctggaggccg tggttggctt gtatggagca
     8161 gcagacgcgc tacttcgagc ggaggcatcc ggagcttgca ggatcgccgc ggctccgggc
     8221 gtatatgctc cgcattggtc ttgaccaact ctatcagagc ttggttgacg gcaatttcga
     8281 tgatgcagct tgggcgcagg gtcgatgcga cgcaatcgtc cgatccggag ccgggactgt
     8341 cgggcgtaca caaatcgccc gcagaagcgc ggccgtctgg accgatggct gtgtagaagt
     8401 actcgccgat agtggaaacc gacgccccag cactcgtccg agggcaaagg aatagcacgt
     8461 gctacgagat ttcgattcca ccgccgcctt ctatgaaagg ttgggcttcg gaatcgtttt
     8521 ccgggacgcc ggctggatga tcctccagcg cggggatctc atgctggagt tcttcgccca
     8581 ccccaacttg tttattgcag cttataatgg ttacaaataa agcaatagca tcacaaattt
     8641 cacaaataaa gcattttttt cactgcattc tagttgtggt ttgtccaaac tcatcaatgt
     8701 atcttatcat gtctgtatac cgtcgacctc tagctagagc ttggcgtaat catggtcata
     8761 gctgtttcct gtgtgaaatt gttatccgct cacaattcca cacaacatac gagccggaag
     8821 cataaagtgt aaagcctggg gtgcctaatg agtgagctaa ctcacattaa ttgcgttgcg
     8881 ctcactgccc gctttccagt cgggaaacct gtcgtgccag ctgcattaat gaatcggcca
     8941 acgcgcgggg agaggcggtt tgcgtattgg gcgctcttcc gcttcctcgc tcactgactc
     9001 gctgcgctcg gtcgttcggc tgcggcgagc ggtatcagct cactcaaagg cggtaatacg
     9061 gttatccaca gaatcagggg ataacgcagg aaagaacatg tgagcaaaag gccagcaaaa
     9121 ggccaggaac cgtaaaaagg ccgcgttgct ggcgtttttc cataggctcc gcccccctga
     9181 cgagcatcac aaaaatcgac gctcaagtca gaggtggcga aacccgacag gactataaag
     9241 ataccaggcg tttccccctg gaagctccct cgtgcgctct cctgttccga ccctgccgct
     9301 taccggatac ctgtccgcct ttctcccttc gggaagcgtg gcgctttctc atagctcacg
     9361 ctgtaggtat ctcagttcgg tgtaggtcgt tcgctccaag ctgggctgtg tgcacgaacc
     9421 ccccgttcag cccgaccgct
//
