[The description below was written by a language model from this plasmid's Addgene catalogue record and the feature table of its GenBank file.]
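Description:
rTetR-NS3-VP64-p65_IRES_mCherry is a mammalian expression plasmid of about 9.4 kb, built on a pcDNA3 backbone modified to carry hygromycin resistance. It is maintained in E. coli through a high-copy ColE1/pUC-type origin with ampicillin selection (bla). It also retains an f1 origin. For selection in mammalian cells, an SV40 enhancer/early promoter, which includes the SV40 origin, drives the hygromycin phosphotransferase gene, followed by an SV40 polyadenylation signal.

The payload is a single CMV enhancer/promoter-driven transcript terminated by the bGH poly(A) signal. Its first open reading frame encodes a drug-activated transcription factor. In this protein the reverse Tet repressor DNA-binding module (rTetR) is joined, through an NS3 protease domain, to a composite activator made of VP64 (four copies of the minimal VP16 activation domain) and the RelA/p65 activation domain. The record states that NS3 carries a T54A mutation and is flanked by T7 and AU1 epitope tags on its N-terminal side and an HA tag on its C-terminal side. Two SV40 nuclear localization signals and a residual attB1 site are annotated around VP64. The feature table does not annotate rTetR, NS3, the AU1 tag or the IRES, although the catalogue entry names them. The unannotated stretches upstream of HA and upstream of mCherry are consistent with their presence.

In the general design of such NS3 fusions, the protease cuts itself out and separates the DNA-binding and activation halves, and an antiviral protease inhibitor is needed to keep the factor intact. The record itself says only that the factor is drug-activated. An IRES allows mCherry to be translated from the same mRNA, marking expressing cells. The construct is intended for chemogenetic control of gene expression with antiviral drugs.
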