Addgene plasmid #112628: rTetR-NS3-VP64-p65_IRES_mCherry
Purpose: Encodes the drug-activated transcription factor rTetR-NS3-VP64-p65 along with IRES mCherry as a fluorescent marker.
Depositing lab: John Ngo. Depositing organization: Boston University Main Campus. Publication: Chemogenetic control of gene expression and cell signaling with antiviral drugs. Tague EP, Dotson HL, Tunney SN, Sloas DC, Ngo JT. Nat Methods. 2018 Jul;15(7):519-522. doi: 10.1038/s41592-018-0042-y. Epub 2018 Jul 2. PubMed 29967495.
Backbone
  Vector backbone: pcDNA3
  Backbone size w/o insert (bp): 5500
  Total vector size (bp): 9437
  Modifications to backbone: Hygromycin resistance
  Vector type: Mammalian Expression
  Selectable markers: Hygromycin
Growth in bacteria
  Bacterial resistance: Ampicillin, 100 μg/mL
  Growth temperature: 37°C
  Growth strain: DH5alpha
  Copy number: High Copy
Gene/Insert
  Gene/Insert name: rTetR-NS3-VP64-p65
  Insert size (bp): 3908
  Mutation: NS3 mutant T54A
  Promoter: CMV
  Tag / fusion protein: HA (C term on NS3); AU1 (N term on NS3); T7 (N term on NS3)
  Cloning method: Gibson Cloning
  Sequencing primers: 5′ CMV-Forward; 3′ BGH-Reverse
Resource information
  A portion of this plasmid was derived from a plasmid made by: NS3 was adapted from the Roger Tsien lab.
Terms and licenses: Academic/Nonprofit Terms; Industry Terms: Not Available to Industry
How to cite: rTetR-NS3-VP64-p65_IRES_mCherry was a gift from John Ngo (Addgene plasmid # 112628 ; http://n2t.net/addgene:112628 ; RRID:Addgene_112628)
